>Addgene plasmid #241465 | pMIHP-10524 E.V5.FLAG | addgene full sequence | sequence record 481936 | Addgene NGS Result
TTTTCCCAGTCACGACGTTGTAAAACGACGGCGCAAGGAATGGTGCATGCAAGGAGATGGCGCCCAACAG
TCCCCCGGCCACGGGGCCTGCCACCATACCCACGCCGAAACAAGCGCTCATGAGCCCGAAGTGGCGAGCC
CGATCTTCCCCATCGGTGATGTCGGCGATATAGGCGCCAGCAACCGCACCTGTGGCGCCGGTGATGCCGG
CCACGATGCGTCCGGCGTAGAGGCGATTAGTCCAATTTGTTAAAGACAGGATATCAGTGGTCCAGGCTCT
AGTTTTGACTCAACAATATCACCAGCTGAAGCCTATAGAGTACGAGCCATAGATAAAATAAAAGATTTTA
TTTAGTCTCCAGAAAAAGGGGGGAATGAAAGACCCCACCTGTAGGTTTGGCAAGCTAGCTTAAGTAACGC
CATTTTGCAAGGCATGGAAAATACATAACTGAGAATAGAGAAGTTCAGATCAAGGTTAGGAACAGAGAGA
CAGCAGAATATGGGCCAAACAGGATATCTGTGGTAAGCAGTTCCTGCCCCGGCTCAGGGCCAAGAACAGA
TGGTCCCCAGATGCGGTCCCGCCCTCAGCAGTTTCTAGAGAACCATCAGATGTTTCCAGGGTGCCCCAAG
GACCTGAAATGACCCTGTGCCTTATTTGAACTAACCAATCAGTTCGCTTCTCGCTTCTGTTCGCGCGCTT
CTGCTCCCCGAGCTCAATAAAAGAGCCCACAACCCCTCACTCGGCGCGCCAGTCCTCCGATAGACTGCGT
CGCCCGGGTACCCGTATTCCCAATAAAGCCTCTTGCTGTTTGCATCCGAATCGTGGACTCGCTGATCCTT
GGGAGGGTCTCCTCAGATTGATTGACTGCCCACCTCGGGGGGCTTTCATTTGGAGGTTCCACCGAGATTT
GGAGACCCCTGCCCAGGGACCACCGACCCCCCCGCCGGGAGGTAAGCTGGCCAGCGGTCGTTTCGTGTCT
GTCTCTGTCTTTGTGCGTGTTTGTGCCGGCATCTAATGTTTGCGCCTGCGTCTGTACTAGTTAGCTAACT
AGCTCTGTATCTGGCGGACCCGTGGTGGAACTGACGAGTTCTGAACACCCGGCCGCAACCCTGGGAGACG
TCCCAGGGACTTTGGGGGCCGTTTTTGTGGCCCGACCTGAGGAAGGGAGTCGATGTGGAATCCGACCCCG
TCAGGATATGTGGTTCTGGTAGGAGACGAGAACCTAAAACAGTTCCCGCCTCCGTCTGAATTTTTGCTTT
CGGTTTGGAACCGAAGCCGCGCGTCTTGTCTGCTGCAGCGCTGCAGCATCGTTCTGTGTTGTCTCTGTCT
GACTGTGTTTCTGTATTTGTCTGAAAATTAGGGCCAGACTGTTACCACTCCCTTAAGTTTGACCTTAGGT
CACTGGAAAGATGTCGAGCGGATCGCTCACAACCAGTCGGTAGATGTCAAGAAGAGACGTTGGGTTACCT
TCTGCTCTGCAGAATGGCCAACCTTTAACGTCGGATGGCCGCGAGACGGCACCTTTAACCGAGACCTCAT
CACCCAGGTTAAGATCAAGGTCTTTTCACCTGGCCCGCATGGACACCCAGACCAGGTCCCCTACATCGTG
ACCTGGGAAGCCTTGGCTTTTGACCCCCCTCCCTGGGTCAAGCCCTTTGTACACCCTAAGCCTCCGCCTC
CTCTTCCTCCATCCGCCCCGTCTCTCCCCCTTGAACCTCCTCGTTCGACCCCGCCTCGATCCTCCCTTTA
TCCAGCCCTCACTCCTTCTCTAGGCGCCGGAATTCCGAACAGTCTTCCGTAATAGAAGACACAAGGCTCG
AGCGGGATCAATTCCGCCCCCCCCCTAACGTTACTGGCCGAAGCCGCTTGGAATAAGGCCGGTGTGCGTT
TGTCTATATGTTATTTTCCACCATATTGCCGTCTTTTGGCAATGTGAGGGCCCGGAAACCTGGCCCTGTC
TTCTTGACGAGCATTCCTAGGGGTCTTTCCCCTCTCGCCAAAGGAATGCAAGGTCTGTTGAATGTCGTGA
AGGAAGCAGTTCCTCTGGAAGCTTCTTGAAGACAAACAACGTCTGTAGCGACCCTTTGCAGGCAGCGGAA
CCCCCCACCTGGCGACAGGTGCCTCTGCGGCCAAAAGCCACGTGTATAAGATACACCTGCAAAGGCGGCA
CAACCCCAGTGCCACGTTGTGAGTTGGATAGTTGTGGAAAGAGTCAAATGGCTCTCCTCAAGCGTATTCA
ACAAGGGGCTGAAGGATGCCCAGAAGGTACCCCATTGTATGGGATCTGATCTGGGGCCTCGGTGCACATG
CTTTACATGTGTTTAGTCGAGGTTAAAAAAACGTCTAGGCCCCCCGAACCACGGGGACGTGGTTTTCCTT
TGAAAAACACGATAATACCATGCCAGAGCCTTCTAAGTCTGCACCAGCCCCTAAGAAGGGATCTAAGAAA
GCCATCTCTAAGGCGCAGAAGAAGGATGGCAAGAAGCGCAAGCGCAGCCGCAAGGAGAGCTATTCGGTGT
ACGTGTACAAGGTGCTGAAGCAAGTGCACCCCGACACCGGCATCTCCTCCAAGGCCATGGGCATCATGAA
CTCGTTCGTGAACGACATCTTCGAGCGCATCGCGAGCGAGGCGTCCCGCCTGGCGCATTACAACAAGCGC
TCGACCATCACGTCCCGGGAGATCCAGACGGCCGTGCGCCTGCTGCTGCCCGGGGAGCTGGCCAAGCACG
CCGTGTCGGAGGGCACTAAGGCCGTCACCAAGTACACCAGCTCCAAGGACCCACCGGTCGCCACCGGATC
CACGGTCGCCACCATGGGCGGGGCACCTGTGCCCTATCCAGATCCCCTGGAGCCTAGGGGAGGAGGCGGG
GGAGGGGGCAAACCAATTCCAAACCCACTGCTGGGACTGGATTCCACAGGAGGAGGCGGGGGAGGGGACT
ACAAAGACGATGACGACAAGGGCATGCTGATGGTGTAAGCGGCCGCGACTCTAGAGTCGACCTGCAGGCA
TGCAAGCTTCAGGTAGCCGGCTAACGTTAACAACCGGTACCTCTAGAACTATAGCTAGCATGCGCAAATT
TAAAGCGCTGATATCGATAAAATAAAAGATTTTATTTAGTCTCCAGAAAAAGGGGGGAATGAAAGACCCC
ACCTGTAGGTTTGGCAAGCTAGCTTAAGTAACGCCATTTTGCAAGGCATGGAAAATACATAACTGAGAAT
AGAGAAGTTCAGATCAAGGTTAGGAACAGAGAGACAGCAGAATATGGGCCAAACAGGATATCTGTGGTAA
GCAGTTCCTGCCCCGGCTCAGGGCCAAGAACAGATGGTCCCCAGATGCGGTCCCGCCCTCAGCAGTTTCT
AGAGAACCATCAGATGTTTCCAGGGTGCCCCAAGGACCTGAAATGACCCTGTGCCTTATTTGAACTAACC
AATCAGTTCGCTTCTCGCTTCTGTTCGCGCGCTTCTGCTCCCCGAGCTCAATAAAAGAGCCCACAACCCC
TCACTCGGCGCGCCAGTCCTCCGATAGACTGCGTCGCCCGGGTACCCGTGTATCCAATAAACCCTCTTGC
AGTTGCATCCGACTTGTGGTCTCGCTGTTCCTTGGGAGGGTCTCCTCTGAGTGATTGACTACCCGTCAGC
GGGGGTCTTTCATGGGTAACAGTTTCTTGAAGTTGGAGAACAACATTCTGAGGGTAGGAGTCGAATATTA
AGTAATCCTGACTCAATTAGCCACTGTTTTGAATCCACATACTCCAATACTCCTGAAATAGTTCATTATG
GACAGCGCAGAAAGAGCTGGGGAGAATTGTGAAATTGTTATCCGCTCACAATTCCACACAACATACGAGC
CGGAAGCATAAAGTGTAAAGCCTGGGGTGCCTAATGAGTGAGCTAACTCACATTAATTGCGTTGCGCTCA
CTGCCCGCTTTCCAGTCGGGAAACCTGTCGTGCCAGCTGCATTAATGAATCGGCCAACGCGCGGGGAGAG
GCGGTTTGCGTATTGGGCGCTCTTCCGCTTCCTCGCTCACTGACTCGCTGCGCTCGGTCGTTCGGCTGCG
GCGAGCGGTATCAGCTCACTCAAAGGCGGTAATACGGTTATCCACAGAATCAGGGGATAACGCAGGAAAG
AACATGTGAGCAAAAGGCCAGCAAAAGGCCAGGAACCGTAAAAAGGCCGCGTTGCTGGCGTTTTTCCATA
GGCTCCGCCCCCCTGACGAGCATCACAAAAATCGACGCTCAAGTCAGAGGTGGCGAAACCCGACAGGACT
ATAAAGATACCAGGCGTTTCCCCCTGGAAGCTCCCTCGTGCGCTCTCCTGTTCCGACCCTGCCGCTTACC
GGATACCTGTCCGCCTTTCTCCCTTCGGGAAGCGTGGCGCTTTCTCATAGCTCACGCTGTAGGTATCTCA
GTTCGGTGTAGGTCGTTCGCTCCAAGCTGGGCTGTGTGCACGAACCCCCCGTTCAGCCCGACCGCTGCGC
CTTATCCGGTAACTATCGTCTTGAGTCCAACCCGGTAAGACACGACTTATCGCCACTGGCAGCAGCCACT
GGTAACAGGATTAGCAGAGCGAGGTATGTAGGCGGTGCTACAGAGTTCTTGAAGTGGTGGCCTAACTACG
GCTACACTAGAAGAACAGTATTTGGTATCTGCGCTCTGCTGAAGCCAGTTACCTTCGGAAAAAGAGTTGG
TAGCTCTTGATCCGGCAAACAAACCACCGCTGGTAGCGGTGGTTTTTTTGTTTGCAAGCAGCAGATTACG
CGCAGAAAAAAAGGATCTCAAGAAGATCCTTTGATCTTTTCTACGGGGTCTGACGCTCAGTGGAACGAAA
ACTCACGTTAAGGGATTTTGGTCATGAGATTATCAAAAAGGATCTTCACCTAGATCCTTTTAAATTAAAA
ATGAAGTTTTAAATCAATCTAAAGTATATATGAGTAAACTTGGTCTGACAGTTACCAATGCTTAATCAGT
GAGGCACCTATCTCAGCGATCTGTCTATTTCGTTCATCCATAGTTGCCTGACTCCCCGTCGTGTAGATAA
CTACGATACGGGAGGGCTTACCATCTGGCCCCAGTGCTGCAATGATACCGCGAGACCCACGCTCACCGGC
TCCAGATTTATCAGCAATAAACCAGCCAGCCGGAAGGGCCGAGCGCAGAAGTGGTCCTGCAACTTTATCC
GCCTCCATCCAGTCTATTAATTGTTGCCGGGAAGCTAGAGTAAGTAGTTCGCCAGTTAATAGTTTGCGCA
ACGTTGTTGCCATTGCTACAGGCATCGTGGTGTCACGCTCGTCGTTTGGTATGGCTTCATTCAGCTCCGG
TTCCCAACGATCAAGGCGAGTTACATGATCCCCCATGTTGTGCAAAAAAGCGGTTAGCTCCTTCGGTCCT
CCGATCGTTGTCAGAAGTAAGTTGGCCGCAGTGTTATCACTCATGGTTATGGCAGCACTGCATAATTCTC
TTACTGTCATGCCATCCGTAAGATGCTTTTCTGTGACTGGTGAGTACTCAACCAAGTCATTCTGAGAATA
GTGTATGCGGCGACCGAGTTGCTCTTGCCCGGCGTCAATACGGGATAATACCGCGCCACATAGCAGAACT
TTAAAAGTGCTCATCATTGGAAAACGTTCTTCGGGGCGAAAACTCTCAAGGATCTTACCGCTGTTGAGAT
CCAGTTCGATGTAACCCACTCGTGCACCCAACTGATCTTCAGCATCTTTTACTTTCACCAGCGTTTCTGG
GTGAGCAAAAACAGGAAGGCAAAATGCCGCAAAAAAGGGAATAAGGGCGACACGGAAATGTTGAATACTC
ATACTCTTCCTTTTTCAATATTATTGAAGCATTTATCAGGGTTATTGTCTCATGAGCGGATACATATTTG
AATGTATTTAGAAAAATAAACAAATAGGGGTTCCGCGCACATTTCCCCGAAAAGTGCCACCTGACGTCTA
AGAAACCATTATTATCATGACATTAACCTATAAAAATAGGCGTATCACGAGGCCCTTTCGTCTCGCGCGT
TTCGGTGATGACGGTGAAAACCTCTGACACATGCAGCTCCCGGAGACGGTCACAGCTTGTCTGTAAGCGG
ATGCCGGGAGCAGACAAGCCCGTCAGGGCGCGTCAGCGGGTGTTGGCGGGTGTCGGGGCTGGCTTAACTA
TGCGGCATCAGAGCAGATTGTACTGAGAGTGCACCATATGCGGTGTGAAATACCGCACAGATGCGTAAGG
AGAAAATACCGCATCAGGCGCCATTCGCCATTCAGGCTGCGCAACTGTTGGGAAGGGCGATCGGTGCGGG
CCTCTTCGCTATTACGCCAGCTGGCGAAAGGGGGATGTGCTGCAAGGCGATTAAGTTGGGTAACGCCAGG
G
Features (pLannotate 1.2.2; 20 found; start..end, strand, type, name):
     32..233     -  CDS            TcR (fragment): tetracycline efflux protein; tet; confers resistance to tetracycline
    234..332     +  CDS            env (fragment): murine leukemia virus gPr80 envelope polyprotein precursor; env; proteolytically cleaved into gp70SU and p15TM subunits
    374..890     +  LTR            5' LTR: 5' long terminal repeat from murine embryonic stem cell virus
    954..1295    +  misc_feature   MESV Ψ: packaging signal of murine embryonic stem cell virus
   1362..1778    +  CDS            gag (truncated): truncated Moloney murine leukemia virus (MMLV) gag gene lacking the start codon
   1837..2397    +  misc_feature   IRES: internal ribosome entry site (IRES) of the encephalomyocarditis virus (EMCV)
   2400..2777    +  CDS            H2bc3: H2B1B_MOUSE - Also known as Hist1h2bb Experimental evidence at protein level: Swiss-Prot protein existence level 1. Core component of nucleosome. Nucleosomes wrap and compact DNA into chromatin, limiting DNA accessibility to the cellular machineries which require DNA as a template. Histones thereby play a central role in transcription regulation, DNA repair, DNA replication and chromosomal stability. DNA accessibility is regulated via a complex set of post-translational modifications of histones, also called histone code, and nucleosome remodeling. From Mus musculus (Mouse).
   2936..2956    +  CDS            3xFLAG (fragment): three tandem FLAG® epitope tags
   2989..3019    +  misc_feature   MCS (fragment): pUC18/19 multiple cloning site
   3139..3653    +  LTR            3' LTR: 3' long terminal repeat from murine embryonic stem cell virus
   3815..3831    -  protein_bind   lac operator: The lac repressor binds to the lac operator to inhibit transcription in E. coli. This inhibition can be relieved by adding lactose or isopropyl-β-D-thiogalactopyranoside (IPTG). lac repressor encoded by lacI
   3839..3869    -  promoter       lac promoter: promoter for the E. coli lac operon
   3884..3905    -  protein_bind   CAP binding site: CAP binding activates transcription in the presence of cAMP. E. coli catabolite activator protein
   3918..4010    -  CDS            lacI (fragment): lac repressor; lacI; The lac repressor binds to the lac operator to inhibit transcription in E. coli. This inhibition can be relieved by adding lactose or isopropyl-β-D-thiogalactopyranoside (IPTG).
   4193..4781    -  rep_origin     ori: high-copy-number ColE1/pMB1/pBR322/pUC origin of replication
   4952..5812    -  CDS            AmpR: β-lactamase; bla; confers resistance to ampicillin, carbenicillin, and related antibiotics
   5813..5917    -  promoter       AmpR promoter: bla
   6012..6047    +  CDS            rop (fragment): Rop protein, which maintains plasmids at low copy number; rop
   6149..6248    +  misc_feature   bom (fragment): basis of mobility region from pBR322
   6254..32      -  CDS            lacZα (fragment) (across the origin): LacZα fragment of β-galactosidase; lacZ fragment
