[The description below was written by a language model from this plasmid's Addgene catalogue record and pLannotate feature annotations shown in this document.]
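Description:
pMIHP-10524 E.V5.FLAG is an empty-backbone gammaretroviral transfer vector from a "Flow Code" series, built on p.MIHP, which the record describes as a derivative of p.MIGII in which the GFP reporter was replaced by histone-linked epitopes. It is propagated in E. coli through a high-copy ColE1/pUC-type origin and selected with ampicillin via the β-lactamase gene. Recombination-reducing (stable-type) host strains are specified, as is usual for plasmids carrying repeated LTRs. Short remnants of tetracycline resistance, lacZα, lacI, rop and bom sequences in the backbone are non-functional cloning leftovers.

The viral cassette is flanked by murine embryonic stem cell virus 5' and 3' LTRs. It includes the MESV Ψ packaging signal and a truncated, start-codon-less MMLV gag segment, which together support packaging of the transcript into retroviral particles when gag, pol and env are supplied in trans. Downstream, an EMCV IRES drives cap-independent translation of a mouse histone H2B coding sequence (H2bc3). According to the catalogue fields this is fused to a combination of E, V5 and FLAG epitope tags, although the automated annotation detected only a FLAG-related fragment, leaving the E and V5 tags unannotated. Tethering the epitopes to a histone should localise them to the nucleus, so the particular tag combination acts as a protein barcode readable by antibody staining and flow cytometry, a concept derived from the Pro-Code vectors the record acknowledges.

No gene of interest is present. The region between gag and the IRES is presumably where a cargo would be inserted so that it is co-expressed with the barcode from the LTR-driven transcript, although the record does not identify a cloning site there. The stated purpose notes only that the plasmid is to be used with mRNAs, without further detail.
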