Addgene plasmid #241465: pMIHP-10524 E.V5.FLAG
Purpose: (Empty Backbone) E.V5.FLAG Flow Code Plasmid This plasmid is to be used with mRNAs.
Depositing lab: Adrian Liston. Depositing organization: Babraham Institute.
Backbone
  Vector backbone: p.MIHP — made from p.MIGII with the GFP element being replaced with the histone epitopes
  Vector type: Retroviral
  Tag / fusion protein: E; V5; FLAG
Growth in bacteria
  Bacterial resistance: Ampicillin, 100 μg/mL
  Growth temperature: 30°C
  Growth strain: NEB Stable
  Copy number: Unknown
Gene/Insert
  Gene/Insert name: None
Resource information
  A portion of this plasmid was derived from a plasmid made by: The plasmids were generated using pro-code vectors received from Dr Brian Brown at Mount Sinai and we have their permission via email for these to be deposited.
Terms and licenses: Academic/Nonprofit Terms; Industry Terms: Not Available to Industry
Depositor comments: Any stbl competent cell strain can be used for growing this plasmid.
How to cite: pMIHP-10524 E.V5.FLAG was a gift from Adrian Liston (Addgene plasmid # 241465 ; http://n2t.net/addgene:241465 ; RRID:Addgene_241465)
